Addgene plasmid #162500: ST-GFP
Purpose: Expresses ST6GAL1 with a GFP tag in its C-terminus in mammalian cells
Depositing lab: Lei Lu. Depositing organization: Nanyang Technological University (NTU). Publication: Glycans function as a Golgi export signal to promote the constitutive exocytic trafficking. Sun X, Tie HC, Chen B, Lu L. J Biol Chem. 2020 Aug 21. pii: RA120.014476. doi: 10.1074/jbc.RA120.014476. PubMed 32826314.
Backbone
  Vector backbone: pmoxGFP-N1
  Backbone manufacturer: A gift from E. Snapp (Addgene plasmid # 68070)
  Backbone size w/o insert (bp): 4697
  Total vector size (bp): 5918
  Vector type: Mammalian Expression
Growth in bacteria
  Bacterial resistance: Kanamycin, 50 μg/mL
  Growth temperature: 37°C
  Growth strain: DH5alpha
  Copy number: High Copy
Gene/Insert
  Gene/Insert name: ST6Gal1
  Species: H. sapiens (human)
  Insert size (bp): 1221
  GenBank ID: BC040009.1
  Entrez Gene: ST6GAL1 (a.k.a. CDw75, SIAT1, ST6GalI, ST6N)
  Tag / fusion protein: GFP (C terminal on backbone)
  Cloning method: Restriction Enzyme; 5′ cloning site XhoI (not destroyed); 3′ cloning site BamHI (not destroyed)
  Sequencing primers: 5′ CMV-F
Terms and licenses: Academic/Nonprofit Terms; Industry Terms: Not Available to Industry
How to cite: ST-GFP was a gift from Lei Lu (Addgene plasmid # 162500 ; http://n2t.net/addgene:162500 ; RRID:Addgene_162500)
