[The description below was written by a language model from this plasmid's Addgene catalogue record and pLannotate feature annotations shown in this document.]
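Description:
ST-GFP is a mammalian expression plasmid of about 5.9 kb built on the pmoxGFP-N1 backbone, an N1-type vector in which an inserted coding sequence is fused upstream of a GFP variant. It is propagated in E. coli from a high-copy ColE1/pUC-type origin and selected with kanamycin. The resistance cassette is the Tn5 aminoglycoside phosphotransferase (NeoR/KanR), which sits behind both a bacterial bla promoter and the SV40 enhancer/early promoter and ends in an HSV TK polyadenylation signal. The same gene can therefore confer kanamycin resistance in bacteria and G418 resistance in transfected mammalian cells. An f1 phage origin is also present. The short large T antigen, ble and bGH poly(A) fragments in the annotation appear to be backbone remnants or partial matches rather than functional elements.

The payload is the human ST6GAL1 coding sequence (about 1.2 kb), which encodes the sialyltransferase that transfers sialic acid from CMP-sialic acid to galactose-containing acceptors. It was cloned between the XhoI and BamHI sites of the polylinker, and both sites are retained. Transcription is driven by the human cytomegalovirus immediate early enhancer and promoter and terminated by the SV40 polyadenylation signal. The ST6GAL1 reading frame lies directly upstream of moxGFP, giving a C-terminal fluorescent fusion. moxGFP is a monomeric GFP optimised for oxidising environments such as the secretory pathway, which suits a tag placed on a secretory-pathway enzyme. The construct is intended for expressing GFP-tagged ST6GAL1 in mammalian cells, and the associated study concerns glycans as Golgi export signals in constitutive exocytic trafficking, consistent with use as a fluorescent reporter for imaging secretory pathway localisation and transport.
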