Features (pLannotate 1.2.2; 15 found; start..end, strand, type, name):
     61..364     +  enhancer       CMV enhancer: human cytomegalovirus immediate early enhancer
    365..568     +  promoter       CMV promoter: human cytomegalovirus (CMV) immediate early promoter
    591..618     +  misc_feature   MCS (fragment): multiple cloning site
    625..1842    +  CDS            ST6GAL1: SIAT1_HUMAN - Also known as SIAT1. Experimental evidence at protein level: Swiss-Prot protein existence level 1. Transfers sialic acid from CMP-sialic acid to galactose- containing acceptor substrates. From Homo sapiens (Human).
   1864..2583    +  CDS            moxGFP: monomeric GFP variant optimized for use in oxidizing environments such as the secretory pathway (Costantini et al., 2015)
   2599..2682    +  CDS            large T antigen (fragment): large T antigen from SV40 (simian virus 40)
   2705..2826    +  polyA_signal   SV40 poly(A) signal: SV40 polyadenylation signal
   2860..3288    -  rep_origin     f1 ori (sequence partly withheld): f1 bacteriophage origin of replication; arrow indicates direction of (+) strand synthesis
   3315..3419    +  promoter       AmpR promoter: bla
   3421..3778    +  promoter       SV40 promoter: SV40 enhancer and early promoter
   3813..4607    +  CDS            NeoR/KanR: aminoglycoside phosphotransferase from Tn5; aph(3')-II (or nptII); confers resistance to neomycin, kanamycin, and G418 (Geneticin®)
   4628..4780    +  CDS            ble (fragment): BLE_KLEPN - Experimental evidence at protein level: Swiss-Prot protein existence level 1. Binding protein with a strong affinity to the bleomycin family of antibiotics. Binds to CL990; an antimitotic-antibiotic compound. From Klebsiella pneumoniae.
   4839..4886    +  polyA_signal   HSV TK poly(A) signal: herpes simplex virus thymidine kinase polyadenylation signal (Cole and Stacy, 1985)
   4977..4993    -  polyA_signal   bGH poly(A) signal (fragment): bovine growth hormone polyadenylation signal
   5215..5803    +  rep_origin     ori: high-copy-number ColE1/pMB1/pBR322/pUC origin of replication
>Addgene plasmid #162500 | ST-GFP | addgene full sequence | sequence record 323504 | Addgene NGS Result
TAGTTATTAATAGTAATCAATTACGGGGTCATTAGTTCATAGCCCATATATGGAGTTCCGCGTTACATAA
CTTACGGTAAATGGCCCGCCTGGCTGACCGCCCAACGACCCCCGCCCATTGACGTCAATAATGACGTATG
TTCCCATAGTAACGCCAATAGGGACTTTCCATTGACGTCAATGGGTGGAGTATTTACGGTAAACTGCCCA
CTTGGCAGTACATCAAGTGTATCATATGCCAAGTACGCCCCCTATTGACGTCAATGACGGTAAATGGCCC
GCCTGGCATTATGCCCAGTACATGACCTTATGGGACTTTCCTACTTGGCAGTACATCTACGTATTAGTCA
TCGCTATTACCATGGTGATGCGGTTTTGGCAGTACATCAATGGGCGTGGATAGCGGTTTGACTCACGGGG
ATTTCCAAGTCTCCACCCCATTGACGTCAATGGGAGTTTGTTTTGGCACCAAAATCAACGGGACTTTCCA
AAATGTCGTAACAACTCCGCCCCATTGACGCAAATGGGCGGTAGGCGTGTACGGTGGGAGGTCTATATAA
GCAGAGCTGGTTTAGTGAACCGTCAGATCCGCTAGCGCTACCGGACTCAGATCTCGAGGCCACCATGATT
CACACCAACCTGAAGAAAAAGTTCAGCTGCTGCGTCCTGGTCTTTCTTCTGTTTGCAGTCATCTGTGTGT
GGAAGGAAAAGAAGAAAGGGAGTTACTATGATTCCTTTAAATTGCAAACCAAGGAATTCCAGGTGTTAAA
GAGTCTGGGGAAATTGGCCATGGGGTCTGATTCCCAGTCTGTATCCTCAAGCAGCACCCAGGACCCCCAC
AGGGGCCGCCAGACCCTCGGCAGTCTCAGAGGCCTAGCCAAGGCCAAACCAGAGGCCTCCTTCCAGGTGT
GGAACAAGGACAGCTCTTCCAAAAACCTTATCCCTAGGCTGCAAAAGATCTGGAAGAATTACCTAAGCAT
GAACAAGTACAAAGTGTCCTACAAGGGGCCAGGACCAGGCATCAAGTTCAGTGCAGAGGCCCTGCGCTGC
CACCTCCGGGACCATGTGAATGTATCCATGGTAGAGGTCACAGATTTTCCCTTCAATACCTCTGAATGGG
AGGGTTATCTGCCCAAGGAGAGCATTAGGACCAAGGCTGGGCCTTGGGGCAGGTGTGCTGTTGTGTCGTC
AGCGGGATCTCTGAAGTCCTCCCAACTAGGCAGAGAAATCGATGATCATGACGCAGTCCTGAGGTTTAAT
GGGGCACCCACAGCCAACTTCCAACAAGATGTGGGCACAAAAACTACCATTCGCCTGATGAACTCTCAGT
TGGTTACCACAGAGAAGCGCTTCCTCAAAGACAGTTTGTACAATGAAGGAATCCTAATTGTATGGGACCC
ATCTGTATACCACTCAGATATCCCAAAGTGGTACCAGAATCCGGATTATAATTTCTTTAACAACTACAAG
ACTTATCGTAAGCTGCACCCCAATCAGCCCTTTTACATCCTCAAGCCCCAGATGCCTTGGGAGCTATGGG
ACATTCTTCAAGAAATCTCCCCAGAAGAGATTCAGCCAAACCCCCCATCCTCTGGGATGCTTGGTATCAT
CATCATGATGACGCTGTGTGACCAGGTGGATATTTATGAGTTCCTCCCATCCAAGCGCAAGACTGACGTG
TGCTACTACTACCAGAAGTTCTTCGATAGTGCCTGCACGATGGGTGCCTACCACCCGCTGCTCTATGAGA
AGAATTTGGTGAAGCATCTCAACCAGGGCACAGATGAGGACATCTACCTGCTTGGAAAAGCCACACTGCC
TGGCTTCCGGACCATTCACTGCCGGGATCCACCGGTCGCCACCATGGTGTCCAAGGGCGAGGAGCTGTTC
ACCGGGGTGGTGCCCATCCTGGTCGAGCTGGACGGCGACGTAAACGGCCACAAGTTCTCCGTGCGGGGCG
AGGGCGAGGGCGATGCCACCAACGGCAAGCTGACCCTGAAGTTCATCAGCACCACCGGCAAGCTGCCCGT
GCCCTGGCCCACCCTCGTGACCACCCTGACCTACGGCGTGCAGAGCTTCTCCCGCTACCCCGACCACATG
AAGCGCCACGACTTCTTCAAGAGCGCCATGCCCGAAGGCTACGTCCAGGAGCGCACCATCTCCTTCAAGG
ACGACGGCACCTACAAGACCCGCGCCGAGGTGAAGTTCGAGGGCGACACCCTGGTGAACCGCATCGAGCT
GAAGGGCATCGACTTCAAGGAGGACGGCAACATCCTGGGGCACAAGCTGGAGTACAACTTCAACTCCCAC
AACGTCTATATCACCGCCGACAAGCAGAAGAACGGCATCAAGGCCAACTTCAAGATCCGCCACAACGTGG
AGGACGGCTCCGTGCAGCTCGCCGACCACTACCAGCAGAACACCCCCATCGGCGACGGCCCCGTGCTGCT
GCCCGACAACCACTACCTGTCCACCCAGTCCAAGCTGTCCAAAGACCCCAACGAGAAGCGCGATCACATG
GTCCTTCTGGAATTCGTGACCGCCGCCGGGATCACTCACGGCATGGACGAGCTGTACAAGTAAGCGGCCG
CGACTCTAGATCATAATCAGCCATACCACATTTGTAGAGGTTTTACTTGCTTTAAAAAACCTCCCACACC
TCCCCCTGAACCTGAAACATAAAATGAATGCAATTGTTGTTGTTAACTTGTTTATTGCAGCTTATAATGG
TTACAAATAAAGCAATAGCATCACAAATTTCACAAATAAAGCATTTTTTTCACTGCATTCTAGTTGTGGT
TTGTCCAAACTCATCAATGTATCTTAAGGCGTAAATTGTAAGCGTTAATATTTTGTTAAAATTCGCGTTA
AATTTTTGTTAAATCAGCTCATTTTTTAACCAATAGGCCGAAATCGGCAAAATCCCTTATAAATCAAAAG
AATAGACCGAGATAGGGT
[37 nt withheld, positions 2959-2995]
AAAGAACGTGGACTCCAACGTCAAAGG
[49 nt withheld, positions 3023-3071]
T
[91 nt withheld, positions 3073-3163]
G
[124 nt withheld, positions 3165-3288]
CAGGTGGCACTTTTCGGGGAAATGTGCGCGGAACCCCTATTTGTTTATTTTTCTAAATACATTCAAATAT
GTATCCGCTCATGAGACAATAACCCTGATAAATGCTTCAATAATATTGAAAAAGGAAGAGTCCTGAGGCG
GAAAGAACCAGCTGTGGAATGTGTGTCAGTTAGGGTGTGGAAAGTCCCCAGGCTCCCCAGCAGGCAGAAG
TATGCAAAGCATGCATCTCAATTAGTCAGCAACCAGGTGTGGAAAGTCCCCAGGCTCCCCAGCAGGCAGA
AGTATGCAAAGCATGCATCTCAATTAGTCAGCAACCATAGTCCCGCCCCTAACTCCGCCCATCCCGCCCC
TAACTCCGCCCAGTTCCGCCCATTCTCCGCCCCATGGCTGACTAATTTTTTTTATTTATGCAGAGGCCGA
GGCCGCCTCGGCCTCTGAGCTATTCCAGAAGTAGTGAGGAGGCTTTTTTGGAGGCCTAGGCTTTTGCAAA
GATCGATCAAGAGACAGGATGAGGATCGTTTCGCATGATTGAACAAGATGGATTGCACGCAGGTTCTCCG
GCCGCTTGGGTGGAGAGGCTATTCGGCTATGACTGGGCACAACAGACAATCGGCTGCTCTGATGCCGCCG
TGTTCCGGCTGTCAGCGCAGGGGCGCCCGGTTCTTTTTGTCAAGACCGACCTGTCCGGTGCCCTGAATGA
ACTGCAAGACGAGGCAGCGCGGCTATCGTGGCTGGCCACGACGGGCGTTCCTTGCGCAGCTGTGCTCGAC
GTTGTCACTGAAGCGGGAAGGGACTGGCTGCTATTGGGCGAAGTGCCGGGGCAGGATCTCCTGTCATCTC
ACCTTGCTCCTGCCGAGAAAGTATCCATCATGGCTGATGCAATGCGGCGGCTGCATACGCTTGATCCGGC
TACCTGCCCATTCGACCACCAAGCGAAACATCGCATCGAGCGAGCACGTACTCGGATGGAAGCCGGTCTT
GTCGATCAGGATGATCTGGACGAAGAGCATCAGGGGCTCGCGCCAGCCGAACTGTTCGCCAGGCTCAAGG
CGAGCATGCCCGACGGCGAGGATCTCGTCGTGACCCATGGCGATGCCTGCTTGCCGAATATCATGGTGGA
AAATGGCCGCTTTTCTGGATTCATCGACTGTGGCCGGCTGGGTGTGGCGGACCGCTATCAGGACATAGCG
TTGGCTACCCGTGATATTGCTGAAGAGCTTGGCGGCGAATGGGCTGACCGCTTCCTCGTGCTTTACGGTA
TCGCCGCTCCCGATTCGCAGCGCATCGCCTTCTATCGCCTTCTTGACGAGTTCTTCTGAGCGGGACTCTG
GGGTTCGAAATGACCGACCAAGCGACGCCCAACCTGCCATCACGAGATTTCGATTCCACCGCCGCCTTCT
ATGAAAGGTTGGGCTTCGGAATCGTTTTCCGGGACGCCGGCTGGATGATCCTCCAGCGCGGGGATCTCAT
GCTGGAGTTCTTCGCCCACCCTAGGGGGAGGCTAACTGAAACACGGAAGGAGACAATACCGGAAGGAACC
CGCGCTATGACGGCAATAAAAAGACAGAATAAAACGCACGGTGTTGGGTCGTTTGTTCATAAACGCGGGG
TTCGGTCCCAGGGCTGGCACTCTGTCGATACCCCACCGAGACCCCATTGGGGCCAATACGCCCGCGTTTC
TTCCTTTTCCCCACCCCACCCCCCAAGTTCGGGTGAAGGCCCAGGGCTCGCAGCCAACGTCGGGGCGGCA
GGCCCTGCCATAGCCTCAGGTTACTCATATATACTTTAGATTGATTTAAAACTTCATTTTTAATTTAAAA
GGATCTAGGTGAAGATCCTTTTTGATAATCTCATGACCAAAATCCCTTAACGTGAGTTTTCGTTCCACTG
AGCGTCAGACCCCGTAGAAAAGATCAAAGGATCTTCTTGAGATCCTTTTTTTCTGCGCGTAATCTGCTGC
TTGCAAACAAAAAAACCACCGCTACCAGCGGTGGTTTGTTTGCCGGATCAAGAGCTACCAACTCTTTTTC
CGAAGGTAACTGGCTTCAGCAGAGCGCAGATACCAAATACTGTTCTTCTAGTGTAGCCGTAGTTAGGCCA
CCACTTCAAGAACTCTGTAGCACCGCCTACATACCTCGCTCTGCTAATCCTGTTACCAGTGGCTGCTGCC
AGTGGCGATAAGTCGTGTCTTACCGGGTTGGACTCAAGACGATAGTTACCGGATAAGGCGCAGCGGTCGG
GCTGAACGGGGGGTTCGTGCACACAGCCCAGCTTGGAGCGAACGACCTACACCGAACTGAGATACCTACA
GCGTGAGCTATGAGAAAGCGCCACGCTTCCCGAAGGGAGAAAGGCGGACAGGTATCCGGTAAGCGGCAGG
GTCGGAACAGGAGAGCGCACGAGGGAGCTTCCAGGGGGAAACGCCTGGTATCTTTATAGTCCTGTCGGGT
TTCGCCACCTCTGACTTGAGCGTCGATTTTTGTGATGCTCGTCAGGGGGGCGGAGCCTATGGAAAAACGC
CAGCAACGCGGCCTTTTTACGGTTCCTGGCCTTTTGCTGGCCTTTTGCTCACATGTTCTTTCCTGCGTTA
TCCCCTGATTCTGTGGATAACCGTATTACCGCCATGCAT
